>Addgene plasmid #197013 | His SUMO HNRNPA1 dHexa | addgene full sequence | sequence record 390500 | Addgene NGS Result
TGGCGAATGGG
[124 nt withheld, positions 12-135]
C
[91 nt withheld, positions 137-227]
A
[49 nt withheld, positions 229-277]
CCTTTGACGTTGGAGTCCACGTTCTTT
[37 nt withheld, positions 305-341]
ACCCTATCTCGGTCTATTCTTTTGATTTATAAGGGATTTTGCCGATTTCGGCCTATTGGTTAAAAAATGA
GCTGATTTAACAAAAATTTAACGCGAATTTTAACAAAATATTAACGCTTACAATTTAGGTGGCACTTTTC
GGGGAAATGTGCGCGGAACCCCTATTTGTTTATTTTTCTAAATACATTCAAATATGTATCCGCTCATGAA
TTAATTCTTAGAAAAACTCATCGAGCATCAAATGAAACTGCAATTTATTCATATCAGGATTATCAATACC
ATATTTTTGAAAAAGCCGTTTCTGTAATGAAGGAGAAAACTCACCGAGGCAGTTCCATAGGATGGCAAGA
TCCTGGTATCGGTCTGCGATTCCGACTCGTCCAACATCAATACAACCTATTAATTTCCCCTCGTCAAAAA
TAAGGTTATCAAGTGAGAAATCACCATGAGTGACGACTGAATCCGGTGAGAATGGCAAAAGTTTATGCAT
TTCTTTCCAGACTTGTTCAACAGGCCAGCCATTACGCTCGTCATCAAAATCACTCGCATCAACCAAACCG
TTATTCATTCGTGATTGCGCCTGAGCGAGACGAAATACGCGATCGCTGTTAAAAGGACAATTACAAACAG
GAATCGAATGCAACCGGCGCAGGAACACTGCCAGCGCATCAACAATATTTTCACCTGAATCAGGATATTC
TTCTAATACCTGGAATGCTGTTTTCCCGGGGATCGCAGTGGTGAGTAACCATGCATCATCAGGAGTACGG
ATAAAATGCTTGATGGTCGGAAGAGGCATAAATTCCGTCAGCCAGTTTAGTCTGACCATCTCATCTGTAA
CATCATTGGCAACGCTACCTTTGCCATGTTTCAGAAACAACTCTGGCGCATCGGGCTTCCCATACAATCG
ATAGATTGTCGCACCTGATTGCCCGACATTATCGCGAGCCCATTTATACCCATATAAATCAGCATCCATG
TTGGAATTTAATCGCGGCCTAGAGCAAGACGTTTCCCGTTGAATATGGCTCATAACACCCCTTGTATTAC
TGTTTATGTAAGCAGACAGTTTTATTGTTCATGACCAAAATCCCTTAACGTGAGTTTTCGTTCCACTGAG
CGTCAGACCCCGTAGAAAAGATCAAAGGATCTTCTTGAGATCCTTTTTTTCTGCGCGTAATCTGCTGCTT
GCAAACAAAAAAACCACCGCTACCAGCGGTGGTTTGTTTGCCGGATCAAGAGCTACCAACTCTTTTTCCG
AAGGTAACTGGCTTCAGCAGAGCGCAGATACCAAATACTGTCCTTCTAGTGTAGCCGTAGTTAGGCCACC
ACTTCAAGAACTCTGTAGCACCGCCTACATACCTCGCTCTGCTAATCCTGTTACCAGTGGCTGCTGCCAG
TGGCGATAAGTCGTGTCTTACCGGGTTGGACTCAAGACGATAGTTACCGGATAAGGCGCAGCGGTCGGGC
TGAACGGGGGGTTCGTGCACACAGCCCAGCTTGGAGCGAACGACCTACACCGAACTGAGATACCTACAGC
GTGAGCTATGAGAAAGCGCCACGCTTCCCGAAGGGAGAAAGGCGGACAGGTATCCGGTAAGCGGCAGGGT
CGGAACAGGAGAGCGCACGAGGGAGCTTCCAGGGGGAAACGCCTGGTATCTTTATAGTCCTGTCGGGTTT
CGCCACCTCTGACTTGAGCGTCGATTTTTGTGATGCTCGTCAGGGGGGCGGAGCCTATGGAAAAACGCCA
GCAACGCGGCCTTTTTACGGTTCCTGGCCTTTTGCTGGCCTTTTGCTCACATGTTCTTTCCTGCGTTATC
CCCTGATTCTGTGGATAACCGTATTACCGCCTTTGAGTGAGCTGATACCGCTCGCCGCAGCCGAACGACC
GAGCGCAGCGAGTCAGTGAGCGAGGAAGCGGAAGAGCGCCTGATGCGGTATTTTCTCCTTACGCATCTGT
GCGGTATTTCACACCGCAATGGTGCACTCTCAGTACAATCTGCTCTGATGCCGCATAGTTAAGCCAGTAT
ACACTCCGCTATCGCTACGTGACTGGGTCATGGCTGCGCCCCGACACCCGCCAACACCCGCTGACGCGCC
CTGACGGGCTTGTCTGCTCCCGGCATCCGCTTACAGACAAGCTGTGACCGTCTCCGGGAGCTGCATGTGT
CAGAGGTTTTCACCGTCATCACCGAAACGCGCGAGGCAGCTGCGGTAAAGCTCATCAGCGTGGTCGTGAA
GCGATTCACAGATGTCTGCCTGTTCATCCGCGTCCAGCTCGTTGAGTTTCTCCAGAAGCGTTAATGTCTG
GCTTCTGATAAAGCGGGCCATGTTAAGGGCGGTTTTTTCCTGTTTGGTCACTGATGCCTCCGTGTAAGGG
GGATTTCTGTTCATGGGGGTAATGATACCGATGAAACGAGAGAGGATGCTCACGATACGGGTTACTGATG
ATGAACATGCCCGGTTACTGGAACGTTGTGAGGGTAAACAACTGGCGGTATGGATGCGGCGGGACCAGAG
AAAAATCACTCAGGGTCAATGCCAGCGCTTCGTTAATACAGATGTAGGTGTTCCACAGGGTAGCCAGCAG
CATCCTGCGATGCAGATCCGGAACATAATGGTGCAGGGCGCTGACTTCCGCGTTTCCAGACTTTACGAAA
CACGGAAACCGAAGACCATTCATGTTGTTGCTCAGGTCGCAGACGTTTTGCAGCAGCAGTCGCTTCACGT
TCGCTCGCGTATCGGTGATTCATTCTGCTAACCAGTAAGGCAACCCCGCCAGCCTAGCCGGGTCCTCAAC
GACAGGAGCACGATCATGCGCACCCGTGGGGCCGCCATGCCGGCGATAATGGCCTGCTTCTCGCCGAAAC
GTTTGGTGGCGGGACCAGTGACGAAGGCTTGAGCGAGGGCGTGCAAGATTCCGAATACCGCAAGCGACAG
GCCGATCATCGTCGCGCTCCAGCGAAAGCGGTCCTCGCCGAAAATGACCCAGAGCGCTGCCGGCACCTGT
CCTACGAGTTGCATGATAAAGAAGACAGTCATAAGTGCGGCGACGATAGTCATGCCCCGCGCCCACCGGA
AGGAGCTGACTGGGTTGAAGGCTCTCAAGGGCATCGGTCGAGATCCCGGTGCCTAATGAGTGAGCTAACT
TACATTAATTGCGTTGCGCTCACTGCCCGCTTTCCAGTCGGGAAACCTGTCGTGCCAGCTGCATTAATGA
ATCGGCCAACGCGCGGGGAGAGGCGGTTTGCGTATTGGGCGCCAGGGTGGTTTTTCTTTTCACCAGTGAG
ACGGGCAACAGCTGATTGCCCTTCACCGCCTGGCCCTGAGAGAGTTGCAGCAAGCGGTCCACGCTGGTTT
GCCCCAGCAGGCGAAAATCCTGTTTGATGGTGGTTAACGGCGGGATATAACATGAGCTGTCTTCGGTATC
GTCGTATCCCACTACCGAGATATCCGCACCAACGCGCAGCCCGGACTCGGTAATGGCGCGCATTGCGCCC
AGCGCCATCTGATCGTTGGCAACCAGCATCGCAGTGGGAACGATGCCCTCATTCAGCATTTGCATGGTTT
GTTGAAAACCGGACATGGCACTCCAGTCGCCTTCCCGTTCCGCTATCGGCTGAATTTGATTGCGAGTGAG
ATATTTATGCCAGCCAGCCAGACGCAGACGCGCCGAGACAGAACTTAATGGGCCCGCTAACAGCGCGATT
TGCTGGTGACCCAATGCGACCAGATGCTCCACGCCCAGTCGCGTACCGTCTTCATGGGAGAAAATAATAC
TGTTGATGGGTGTCTGGTCAGAGACATCAAGAAATAACGCCGGAACATTAGTGCAGGCAGCTTCCACAGC
AATGGCATCCTGGTCATCCAGCGGATAGTTAATGATCAGCCCACTGACGCGTTGCGCGAGAAGATTGTGC
ACCGCCGCTTTACAGGCTTCGACGCCGCTTCGTTCTACCATCGACACCACCACGCTGGCACCCAGTTGAT
CGGCGCGAGATTTAATCGCCGCGACAATTTGCGACGGCGCGTGCAGGGCCAGACTGGAGGTGGCAACGCC
AATCAGCAACGACTGTTTGCCCGCCAGTTGTTGTGCCACGCGGTTGGGAATGTAATTCAGCTCCGCCATC
GCCGCTTCCACTTTTTCCCGCGTTTTCGCAGAAACGTGGCTGGCCTGGTTCACCACGCGGGAAACGGTCT
GATAAGAGACACCGGCATACTCTGCGACATCGTATAACGTTACTGGTTTCACATTCACCACCCTGAATTG
ACTCTCTTCCGGGCGCTATCATGCCATACCGCGAAAGGTTTTGCGCCATTCGATGGTGTCCGGGATCTCG
ACGCTCTCCCTTATGCGACTCCTGCATTAGGAAGCAGCCCAGTAGTAGGTTGAGGCCGTTGAGCACCGCC
GCCGCAAGGAATGGTGCATGCAAGGAGATGGCGCCCAACAGTCCCCCGGCCACGGGGCCTGCCACCATAC
CCACGCCGAAACAAGCGCTCATGAGCCCGAAGTGGCGAGCCCGATCTTCCCCATCGGTGATGTCGGCGAT
ATAGGCGCCAGCAACCGCACCTGTGGCGCCGGTGATGCCGGCCACGATGCGTCCGGCGTAGAGGATCGAG
ATCTCGATCCCGCGAAATTAATACGACTCACTATAGGGGAATTGTGAGCGGATAACAATTCCCCTCTAGA
AATAATTTTGTTTAACTTTAAGAAGGAGATATACATATGGGCAGCAGCCATCATCATCATCATCACGGCA
GCGGCCTGGTGCCGCGCGGCAGCGCTAGCATGTCGGACTCAGAAGTCAATCAAGAAGCTAAGCCAGAGGT
CAAGCCAGAAGTCAAGCCTGAGACTCACATCAATTTAAAGGTGTCCGATGGATCTTCAGAGATCTTCTTC
AAGATCAAAAAGACCACTCCTTTAAGAAGGCTGATGGAAGCGTTCGCTAAAAGACAGGGTAAGGAAATGG
ACTCCTTAAGATTCTTGTACGACGGTATTAGAATTCAAGCTGATCAGACCCCTGAAGATTTGGACATGGA
GGATAACGATATTATTGAGGCTCACAGAGAACAGATTGGTGGTATGTCTAAGTCAGAGTCTCCTAAAGAG
CCCGAACAGCTGAGGAAGCTCTTCATTGGAGGGTTGAGCTTTGAAACAACTGATGAGAGCCTGAGGAGCC
ATTTTGAGCAATGGGGAACGCTCACGGACTGTGTGGTAATGAGAGATCCAAACACCAAGCGCTCCAGGGG
CTTTGGGTTTGTCACATATGCCACTGTGGAGGAGGTGGATGCAGCTATGAATGCAAGGCCACACAAGGTG
GATGGAAGAGTTGTGGAACCAAAGAGAGCTGTCTCCAGAGAAGATTCTCAAAGACCAGGTGCCCACTTAA
CTGTGAAAAAGATATTTGTTGGTGGCATTAAAGAAGACACTGAAGAACATCACCTAAGAGATTATTTTGA
ACAGTATGGAAAAATTGAAGTGATTGAAATCATGACTGACCGAGGCAGTGGCAAGAAAAGGGGCTTTGCC
TTTGTAACCTTTGACGACCATGACTCCGTGGATAAGATTGTCATTCAGAAATACCATACTGTGAATGGCC
ACAACTGTGAAGTTAGAAAAGCCCTGTCAAAGCAAGAGATGGCTAGTGCTTCATCCAGCCAAAGAGGTCG
AAGTGGTTCTGGAAACTTTGGTGGTGGTCGTGGAGGTGGTTTCGGTGGGAATGACAACTTCGGTCGTGGA
GGAAACTTCAGTGGTCGTGGTGGCTTTGGTGGCAGCCGTGGTGGTGGTGGATATGGTGGCAGTGGGGATG
GCTATAATGGATTTGGTAATGATGGAAGCAATTTTGGAGGTGGTGGAAATTACAACAATCAGTCTTCAAA
TTTTGGACCCATGAAGGGAGGAAATTTTGGAGGCAGAAGCTCTGGCCCCTATGGCGGTGGAGGCCAATAC
TTTGCAAAACCACGAAACCAAGGTGGCTATGGCGGTTCCAGCAGCAGCAGTAGCTATGGCAGTGGCAGAA
GATTTTAAGACAAGCTTAGGTATTTATTCGGCGCAAAGTGCGTCGGGTGATGCTGCCAACTTAGTCGAGC
ACCACCACCACCACCACTGAGATCCGGCTGCTAACAAAGCCCGAAAGGAAGCTGAGTTGGCTGCTGCCAC
CGCTGAGCAATAACTAGCATAACCCCTTGGGGCCTCTAAACGGGTCTTGAGGGGTTTTTTGCTGAAAGGA
GGAACTATATCCGGAT
Features (pLannotate 1.2.2; 22 found; start..end, strand, type, name):
     12..440     +  rep_origin     f1 ori (sequence partly withheld): f1 bacteriophage origin of replication; arrow indicates direction of (+) strand synthesis
    493..550     +  promoter       AmpR promoter (fragment): bla
    559..1374    -  CDS            KanR: aminoglycoside phosphotransferase; aph(3')-Ia; confers resistance to kanamycin in bacteria or G418 (Geneticin®) in eukaryotes
   1496..2084    +  rep_origin     ori: high-copy-number ColE1/pMB1/pBR322/pUC origin of replication
   2270..2409    -  misc_feature   bom: basis of mobility region from pBR322
   2511..2702    -  CDS            rop: Rop protein, which maintains plasmids at low copy number; rop
   2719..3099    +  CDS            YPB1_ECOLX: Protein predicted: Swiss-Prot protein existence level 4. From Escherichia coli.
   3171..3462    -  CDS            TcR (fragment): tetracycline efflux protein; tet; confers resistance to tetracycline
   3477..3498    -  protein_bind   CAP binding site: CAP binding activates transcription in the presence of cAMP. E. coli catabolite activator protein
   3511..4593    -  CDS            lacI: lac repressor; lacI; The lac repressor binds to the lac operator to inhibit transcription in E. coli. This inhibition can be relieved by adding lactose or isopropyl-β-D-thiogalactopyranoside (IPTG).
   4594..4671    -  promoter       lacI promoter: lacI
   4679..4958    -  CDS            TcR (fragment): tetracycline efflux protein; tet; confers resistance to tetracycline
   4980..4998    +  promoter       T7 promoter: promoter for bacteriophage T7 RNA polymerase
   4999..5023    +  protein_bind   lac operator: The lac repressor binds to the lac operator to inhibit transcription in E. coli. This inhibition can be relieved by adding lactose or isopropyl-β-D-thiogalactopyranoside (IPTG). lac repressor encoded by lacI
   5038..5060    +  RBS            RBS: efficient ribosome binding site from bacteriophage T7 gene 10 (Olins and Rangwala, 1989)
   5080..5096    +  CDS            capTEV™ (fragment): composite tag for in vivo biotinylation, TEV protease cleavage, and 6xHis tagging
   5107..5124    +  CDS            thrombin site: thrombin recognition and cleavage site
   5131..5424    +  CDS            SUMO: cleavable ubiquitin-like protein tag; S. cerevisiae SMT3 (truncated)
   5425..6366    +  CDS            HNRNPA1: ROA1_BOVIN - Also known as HNRPA1. Experimental evidence at protein level: Swiss-Prot protein existence level 1. Involved in the packaging of pre-mRNA into hnRNP particles, transport of poly(A) mRNA from the nucleus to the cytoplasm and may modulate splice site selection. May bind to specific miRNA hairpins. Binds to the IRES and thereby inhibits the translation of the apoptosis protease activating factor APAF1. From Bos taurus (Bovine).
   6431..6448    +  CDS            9xHis (fragment): 9xHis affinity tag
   6458..6507    +  CDS            SET1 (fragment): solubility-enhancement tag derived from T7 phage gene 10B
   6515..6562    +  terminator     T7 terminator: transcription terminator for bacteriophage T7 RNA polymerase
