[The description below was written by a language model from this plasmid's Addgene catalogue record and pLannotate feature annotations shown in this document.]
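Description:
His SUMO HNRNPA1 dHexa is a 6,587-nt bacterial expression plasmid, listed on a pEXP backbone, for producing recombinant hnRNPA1 in E. coli. The annotated architecture resembles a pET-type vector. It has a ColE1/pMB1-family origin accompanied by the bom region and the rop gene, which holds copy number down and fits the catalogue's low-copy designation. It also has an f1 phage origin and a kanamycin resistance gene (aminoglycoside phosphotransferase) for selection. Short tetracycline-resistance fragments flanking the lacI region appear to be backbone remnants rather than functional markers.

The expression cassette is driven by a T7 promoter followed directly by a lac operator and the phage T7 gene 10 ribosome binding site, with a plasmid-borne lacI gene under its own promoter. Transcription therefore depends on a host supplying T7 RNA polymerase and is repressed until relieved with IPTG or lactose. The open reading frame begins with a His tag (picked up by the annotation as a short His-containing tag fragment), then a thrombin cleavage site and yeast SMT3-derived SUMO, fused directly to the HNRNPA1 coding sequence. The His tag allows affinity purification, and SUMO is a cleavable ubiquitin-like tag. A His-tag fragment and another short tag fragment are annotated downstream of the insert, before the T7 terminator, but the record does not show whether they are translated.

The insert is recorded as synthetic. The automated annotation matched it to bovine hnRNPA1, which probably reflects sequence conservation, not a bovine source. The "dHexa" in the name suggests a deletion variant, but the record does not define the change. The associated publication concerns phase separation by low-complexity domains, stress granule assembly and pathological fibrillization, which points to use of the purified protein in such in vitro studies.
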