Addgene plasmid #197013: His SUMO HNRNPA1 dHexa
Purpose: E. coli expression vector
Depositing lab: Tanja Mittag. Depositing organization: St. Jude Children's Research Hospital. Publication: Phase separation by low complexity domains promotes stress granule assembly and drives pathological fibrillization. Molliex A, Temirov J, Lee J, Coughlin M, Kanagaraj AP, Kim HJ, Mittag T, Taylor JP. Cell. 2015 Sep 24;163(1):123-33. doi: 10.1016/j.cell.2015.09.015. PubMed 26406374.
Backbone
  Vector backbone: pEXP
  Vector type: Bacterial Expression
Growth in bacteria
  Bacterial resistance: Kanamycin, 50 μg/mL
  Growth temperature: 37°C
  Growth strain: DH5alpha
  Copy number: Low Copy
Gene/Insert
  Gene/Insert name: HNRNPA1
  Species: Synthetic
  Tag / fusion protein: 6His-SUMO (N terminal on insert)
  Cloning method: Unknown
Terms and licenses: Academic/Nonprofit Terms; Industry Terms: Not Available to Industry
How to cite: His SUMO HNRNPA1 dHexa was a gift from Tanja Mittag (Addgene plasmid # 197013 ; http://n2t.net/addgene:197013 ; RRID:Addgene_197013)
